>Addgene plasmid #113841 | CAG-loxP-3xpA-H2BsfGFP-tdTomato - T2A SGS XE | addgene full sequence | sequence record 223614 | Addgene NGS Result
GTGGCACTTTTCGGGGAAATGTGCGCGGAACCCCTATTTGTTTATTTTTCTAAATACATTCAAATATGTA
TCCGCTCATGAGACAATAACCCTGATAAATGCTTCAATAATATTGAAAAAGGAAGAGTATGAGTATTCAA
CATTTCCGTGTCGCCCTTATTCCCTTTTTTGCGGCATTTTGCCTTCCTGTTTTTGCTCACCCAGAAACGC
TGGTGAAAGTAAAAGATGCTGAAGATCAGTTGGGTGCACGAGTGGGTTACATCGAACTGGATCTCAACAG
CGGTAAGATCCTTGAGAGTTTTCGCCCCGAAGAACGTTTTCCAATGATGAGCACTTTTAAAGTTCTGCTA
TGTGGCGCGGTATTATCCCGTATTGACGCCGGGCAAGAGCAACTCGGTCGCCGCATACACTATTCTCAGA
ATGACTTGGTTGAGTACTCACCAGTCACAGAAAAGCATCTTACGGATGGCATGACAGTAAGAGAATTATG
CAGTGCTGCCATAACCATGAGTGATAACACTGCGGCCAACTTACTTCTGACAACGATCGGAGGACCGAAG
GAGCTAACCGCTTTTTTGCACAACATGGGGGATCATGTAACTCGCCTTGATCGTTGGGAACCGGAGCTGA
ATGAAGCCATACCAAACGACGAGCGTGACACCACGATGCCTGTAGCAATGGCAACAACGTTGCGCAAACT
ATTAACTGGCGAACTACTTACTCTAGCTTCCCGGCAACAATTAATAGACTGGATGGAGGCGGATAAAGTT
GCAGGACCACTTCTGCGCTCGGCCCTTCCGGCTGGCTGGTTTATTGCTGATAAATCTGGAGCCGGTGAGC
GTGGGTCTCGCGGTATCATTGCAGCACTGGGGCCAGATGGTAAGCCCTCCCGTATCGTAGTTATCTACAC
GACGGGGAGTCAGGCAACTATGGATGAACGAAATAGACAGATCGCTGAGATAGGTGCCTCACTGATTAAG
CATTGGTAACTGTCAGACCAAGTTTACTCATATATACTTTAGATTGATTTAAAACTTCATTTTTAATTTA
AAAGGATCTAGGTGAAGATCCTTTTTGATAATCTCATGACCAAAATCCCTTAACGTGAGTTTTCGTTCCA
CTGAGCGTCAGACCCCGTAGAAAAGATCAAAGGATCTTCTTGAGATCCTTTTTTTCTGCGCGTAATCTGC
TGCTTGCAAACAAAAAAACCACCGCTACCAGCGGTGGTTTGTTTGCCGGATCAAGAGCTACCAACTCTTT
TTCCGAAGGTAACTGGCTTCAGCAGAGCGCAGATACCAAATACTGTTCTTCTAGTGTAGCCGTAGTTAGG
CCACCACTTCAAGAACTCTGTAGCACCGCCTACATACCTCGCTCTGCTAATCCTGTTACCAGTGGCTGCT
GCCAGTGGCGATAAGTCGTGTCTTACCGGGTTGGACTCAAGACGATAGTTACCGGATAAGGCGCAGCGGT
CGGGCTGAACGGGGGGTTCGTGCACACAGCCCAGCTTGGAGCGAACGACCTACACCGAACTGAGATACCT
ACAGCGTGAGCTATGAGAAAGCGCCACGCTTCCCGAAGGGAGAAAGGCGGACAGGTATCCGGTAAGCGGC
AGGGTCGGAACAGGAGAGCGCACGAGGGAGCTTCCAGGGGGAAACGCCTGGTATCTTTATAGTCCTGTCG
GGTTTCGCCACCTCTGACTTGAGCGTCGATTTTTGTGATGCTCGTCAGGGGGGCGGAGCCTATGGAAAAA
CGCCAGCAACGCGGCCTTTTTACGGTTCCTGGCCTTTTGCTGGCCTTTTGCTCACATGTTCTTTCCTGCG
TTATCCCCTGATTCTGTGGATAACCGTATTACCGCCTTTGAGTGAGCTGATACCGCTCGCCGCAGCCGAA
CGACCGAGCGCAGCGAGTCAGTGAGCGAGGAAGCGGAAGAGCGCCCAATACGCAAACCGCCTCTCCCCGC
GCGTTGGCCGATTCATTAATGCAGCTGGCACGACAGGTTTCCCGACTGGAAAGCGGGCAGTGAGCGCAAC
GCAATTAATGTGAGTTAGCTCACTCATTAGGCACCCCAGGCTTTACACTTTATGCTTCCGGCTCGTATGT
TGTGTGGAATTGTGAGCGGATAACAATTTCACACAGGAAACAGCTATGACCATGATTACGCCAAGCGCGC
AATTAAGTTTAAACAAGGGCAGGATGTGTCAAACTGCCAATAGAGAACTACTTACTCTTCAGGCTGAAGC
TGATGGAACAGGTAACAAAGGCAAACACTAATCATGATCAGCAAGATGAAGCAGAAAGGGAACAAGGGGA
TATTAAATGTGTATAGACACGCTAGAGAGATGGCTCAGCAGTTAAGAGAACTAGCTGGTCTTTCAGAGGT
CCTGAGATCAATACCGGTCATGGTCGACATTGATTATTGACTAGTTATTAATAGTAATCAATTACGGGGT
CATTAGTTCATAGCCCATATATGGAGTTCCGCGTTACATAACTTACGGTAAATGGCCCGCCTGGCTGACC
GCCCAACGACCCCCGCCCATTGACGTCAATAATGACGTATGTTCCCATAGTAACGCCAATAGGGACTTTC
CATTGACGTCAATGGGTGGAGTATTTACGGTAAACTGCCCACTTGGCAGTACATCAAGTGTATCATATGC
CAAGTACGCCCCCTATTGACGTCAATGACGGTAAATGGCCCGCCTGGCATTATGCCCAGTACATGACCTT
ATGGGACTTTCCTACTTGGCAGTACATCTACGTATTAGTCATCGCTATTACCATGGTCGAGGTGAGCCCC
ACGTTCTGCTTCACTCTCCCCATCTCCCCCCCCTCCCCACCCCCAATTTTGTATTTATTTATTTTTTAAT
TATTTTGTGCAGCGATGGGGGCGGGGGGGGGGGGGGGGCGCGCGCCAGGCGGGGCGGGGCGGGGCGAGGG
GCGGGGCGGGGCGAGGCGGAGAGGTGCGGCGGCAGCCAATCAGAGCGGCGCGCTCCGAAAGTTTCCTTTT
ATGGCGAGGCGGCGGCGGCGGCGGCCCTATAAAAAGCGAAGCGCGCGGCGGGCGGGAGTCGCTGCGCGCT
GCCTTCGCCCCGTGCCCCGCTCCGCCGCCGCCTCGCGCCGCCCGCCCCGGCTCTGACTGACCGCGTTACT
CCCACAGGTGAGCGGGCGGGACGGCCCTTCTCCTCCGGGCTGTAATTAGCGCTTGGTTTAATGACGGCTT
GTTTCTTTTCTGTGGCTGCGTGAAAGCCTTGAGGGGCTCCGGGAGGGCCCTTTGTGCGGGGGGAGCGGCT
CGGGGGGTGCGTGCGTGTGTGTGTGCGTGGGGAGCGCCGCGTGCGGCTCCGCGCTGCCCGGCGGCTGTGA
GCGCTGCGGGCGCGGCGCGGGGCTTTGTGCGCTCCGCAGTGTGCGCGAGGGGAGCGCGGCCGGGGGCGGT
GCCCCGCGGTGCGGGGGGGGCTGCGAGGGGAACAAAGGCTGCGTGCGGGGTGTGTGCGTGGGGGGGTGAG
CAGGGGGTGTGGGCGCGTCGGTCGGGCTGCAACCCCCCCTGCACCCCCCTCCCCGAGTTGCTGAGCACGG
CCCGGCTTCGGGTGCGGGGCTCCGTACGGGGCGTGGCGCGGGGCTCGCCGTGCCGGGCGGGGGGTGGCGG
CAGGTGGGGGTGCCGGGCGGGGCGGGGCCGCCTCGGGCCGGGGAGGGCTCGGGGGAGGGGCGCGGCGGCC
CCCGGAGCGCCGGCGGCTGTCGAGGCGCGGCGAGCCGCAGCCATTGCCTTTTATGGTAATCGTGCGAGAG
GGCGCAGGGACTTCCTTTGTCCCAAATCTGTGCGGAGCCGAAATCTGGGAGGCGCCGCCGCACCCCCTCT
AGCGGGCGCGGGGCGAAGCGGTGCGGCGCCGGCAGGAAGGAAATGGGCGGGGAGGGCCTTCGTGCGTCGC
CGCGCCGCCGTCCCCTTCTCCCTCTCCAGCCTCGGGGCTGTCCGCGGGGGGACGGCTGCCTTCGGGGGGG
ACGGGGCAGGGCGGGGTTCGGCTTCTGGCGTGTGACCGGCGGCTCTAGAGCCTCTGCTAACCATGTTCAT
GCCTTCTTCTTTTTCCTACAGCTCCTGGGCAACGTGCTGGTTATTGTGCTGTCTCATCATTTTGGCAAAG
AATTGCTAGCATAACTTCGTATAGCATACATTATACGAAGTTATAGCCACCGCGGTGGCGGCCGCTCTAG
AATCATAATCAGCCATACCACATTTGTAGAGGTTTTACTTGCTTTAAAAAACCTCCCACACCTCCCCCTG
AACCTGAAACATAAAATGAATGCAATTGTTGTTGTTAACTTGTTTATTGCAGCTTATAATGGTTACAAAT
AAAGCAATAGCATCACAAATTTCACAAATAAAGCATTTTTTTCACTGCATTCTAGTTGTGGTTTGTCCAA
ACTCATCAATGTATCTTAACTAGAATCATAATCAGCCATACCACATTTGTAGAGGTTTTACTTGCTTTAA
AAAACCTCCCACACCTCCCCCTGAACCTGAAACATAAAATGAATGCAATTGTTGTTGTTAACTTGTTTAT
TGCAGCTTATAATGGTTACAAATAAAGCAATAGCATCACAAATTTCACAAATAAAGCATTTTTTTCACTG
CATTCTAGTTGTGGTTTGTCCAAACTCATCAATGTATCTTAACTAGAATCATAATCAGCCATACCACATT
TGTAGAGGTTTTACTTGCTTTAAAAAACCTCCCACACCTCCCCCTGAACCTGAAACATAAAATGAATGCA
ATTGTTGTTGTTAACTTGTTTATTGCAGCTTATAATGGTTACAAATAAAGCAATAGCATCACAAATTTCA
CAAATAAAGCATTTTTTTCACTGCATTCTAGTTGTGGTTTGTCCAAACTCATCAATGTATCTTAACTAGT
GGATCTCATGCCTAGGATAACTTCGTATAGCATACATTATACGAAGTTATAGGCGCGCCGGTACCGCCAC
CATGCCTGAACCCTCTAAGTCTGCTCCAGCCCCTAAAAAGGGTTCTAAGAAGGCTATCACTAAGGCGCAG
AAGAAGGATGGTAAGAAGCGTAAGCGCAGCCGCAAGGAGAGCTATTCTATCTATGTGTACAAGGTTCTGA
AGCAGGTCCACCCCGACACCGGCATCTCATCCAAGGCCATGGGGATCATGAACTCCTTCGTCAACGACAT
CTTCGAGCGCATCGCGGGCGAGGCTTCTCGCCTGGCTCACTACAATAAGCGCTCGACCATCACCTCCAGG
GAGATTCAGACGGCTGTGCGCCTGCTGCTGCCTGGGGAGCTGGCTAAGCATGCTGTGTCCGAGGGCACTA
AGGCAGTTACCAAGTACACTAGCTCTAAGGATCCACCGGTCGCCACCATGAGCAAAGGAGAAGAACTTTT
CACTGGAGTTGTCCCAATTCTTGTTGAATTAGATGGTGATGTTAATGGGCACAAATTTTCTGTCCGTGGA
GAGGGTGAAGGTGATGCTACAAACGGAAAACTCACCCTTAAATTTATTTGCACTACTGGAAAACTACCTG
TTCCGTGGCCAACACTTGTCACTACTCTGACCTATGGTGTTCAATGCTTTTCCCGTTATCCGGATCACAT
GAAACGGCATGACTTTTTCAAGAGTGCCATGCCCGAAGGTTATGTACAGGAACGCACTATATCTTTCAAA
GATGACGGGACCTACAAGACGCGTGCTGAAGTCAAGTTTGAAGGTGATACCCTTGTTAATCGTATCGAGT
TAAAGGGTATTGATTTTAAAGAAGATGGAAACATTCTTGGACACAAACTCGAGTACAACTTTAACTCACA
CAATGTATACATCACGGCAGACAAACAAAAGAATGGAATCAAAGCTAACTTCAAAATTCGCCACAACGTT
GAAGATGGTTCCGTTCAACTAGCAGACCATTATCAACAAAATACTCCAATTGGCGATGGCCCTGTCCTTT
TACCAGACAACCATTACCTGTCGACACAATCTGTCCTTTCGAAAGATCCCAACGAAAAGCGTGACCACAT
GGTCCTTCTTGAGTTTGTAACTGCTGCTGGGATTACACATGGCATGGATGAGCTCTACAAAGGCGGCTCC
GGCGGCCGCTCCGAGGGCCGCGGCAGCCTGCTGACATGCGGCGACGTGGAAGAGAACCCGGGCCCTTCTG
GCTCCATGGTGAGCAAGGGCGAGGAGGTCATCAAAGAATTCATGCGCTTCAAGGTGCGCATGGAGGGCTC
CATGAACGGCCACGAGTTCGAGATCGAGGGCGAGGGCGAGGGCCGCCCCTACGAGGGCACCCAGACCGCC
AAGCTGAAGGTGACCAAGGGCGGCCCCCTGCCCTTCGCCTGGGACATCCTGTCCCCCCAGTTCATGTACG
GCTCCAAGGCGTACGTGAAGCACCCCGCCGACATCCCCGATTACAAGAAGCTGTCCTTCCCCGAGGGCTT
CAAGTGGGAGCGCGTGATGAACTTCGAGGACGGCGGTCTGGTGACCGTGACCCAGGACTCCTCCCTGCAG
GACGGCACGCTGATCTACAAGGTGAAGATGCGCGGCACCAACTTCCCCCCCGACGGCCCCGTAATGCAGA
AGAAGACCATGGGCTGGGAGGCCTCCACCGAGCGCCTGTACCCCCGCGACGGCGTGCTGAAGGGCGAGAT
CCACCAGGCCCTGAAGCTGAAGGACGGCGGCCACTACCTGGTGGAGTTCAAGACCATCTACATGGCCAAG
AAGCCCGTGCAACTGCCCGGCTACTACTACGTGGACACCAAGCTGGACATCACCTCCCACAACGAGGACT
ACACCATCGTGGAACAGTACGAGCGCTCCGAGGGCCGCCACCACCTGTTCCTGGGGCATGGCACCGGCAG
CACCGGCAGCGGCAGCTCCGGCACCGCCTCCTCCGAGGACAACAACATGGCCGTCATCAAAGAGTTCATG
CGCTTCAAGGTGCGCATGGAGGGCTCCATGAACGGCCACGAGTTCGAGATCGAGGGCGAGGGCGAGGGCC
GCCCCTACGAGGGCACCCAGACCGCCAAGCTGAAGGTGACCAAGGGCGGCCCCCTGCCCTTCGCCTGGGA
CATCCTGTCCCCCCAGTTCATGTACGGCTCCAAGGCGTACGTGAAGCACCCCGCCGACATCCCCGATTAC
AAGAAGCTGTCCTTCCCCGAGGGCTTCAAGTGGGAGCGCGTGATGAACTTCGAGGACGGCGGTCTGGTGA
CCGTGACCCAGGACTCCTCCCTGCAGGACGGCACGCTGATCTACAAGGTGAAGATGCGCGGCACCAACTT
CCCCCCCGACGGCCCCGTAATGCAGAAGAAGACCATGGGCTGGGAGGCCTCCACCGAGCGCCTGTACCCC
CGCGACGGCGTGCTGAAGGGCGAGATCCACCAGGCCCTGAAGCTGAAGGACGGCGGCCACTACCTGGTGG
AGTTCAAGACCATCTACATGGCCAAGAAGCCCGTGCAACTGCCCGGCTACTACTACGTGGACACCAAGCT
GGACATCACCTCCCACAACGAGGACTACACCATCGTGGAACAGTACGAGCGCTCCGAGGGCCGCCACCAC
CTGTTCCTGTACGGCATGGACGAGCTGTACAAGTAAGGCGCGCCAACCTCTGGATTACAAAATTTGTGAA
AGATTGACTGGTATTCTTAACTATGTTGCTCCTTTTACGCTATGTGGATACGCTGCTTTAATGCCTTTGT
ATCATGCTATTGCTTCCCGTATGGCTTTCATTTTCTCCTCCTTGTATAAATCCTGGTTGCTGTCTCTTTA
TGAGGAGTTGTGGCCCGTTGTCAGGCAACGTGGCGTGGTGTGCACTGTGTTTGCTGACGCAACCCCCACT
GGTTGGGGCATTGCCACCACCTGTCAGCTCCTTTCCGGGACTTTCGCTTTCCCCCTCCCTATTGCCACGG
CGGAACTCATCGCCGCCTGCCTTGCCCGCTGCTGGACAGGGGCTCGGCTGTTGGGCACTGACAATTCCGT
GGTGTTGTCGGGGAAATCATCGTCCTTTCCTTGGCTGCTCGCCTGTGTTGCCACCTGGATTCTGCGCGGG
ACGTCCTTCTGCTACGTCCCTTCGGCCCTCAATCCAGCGGACCTTCCTTCCCGCGGCCTGCTGCCGGCTC
TGCGGCCTCTTCCGCGTCTTCGCCTTCGCCCTCAGACGAGTCGGATCTCCCTTTGGGCCGCCTCCCCGCA
GGATCCACTAGAGCGGCCGCCTAGAGCTCGCTATCAGCCTCGACTGTGCCTTCTAGTTGCCAGCCATCTG
TTGTTTGCCCCTCCCCCGTGCCTTCCTTGACCCTGGAAGGTGCCACTCCCACTGTCCTTTCCTAATAAAA
TGAGGAAATTGCATCGCATTGTCTGAGTAGGTGTCATTCTATTCTGGGGGGTGGGGTGGGGCAGGACAGC
AAGGGGGAGGATTGGGAAGACAATAGCAGGCATGCTGGGGATGCGGTGGGCTCTATGGCTTCTGAGGCGG
AAAGAACCAGCTGGGGCTCGACTAGAGCTTGCGGAACCCTTAAGCTTGTCATTCGAATTTAGACACCCAC
ATGGTGGCTCATGACCATCTATCTATAAATGGATCTGATTTTCATGTCTGGCAGTGTACAGAAGCTAACT
GAAGAAAGGTGGAAGACCCACAAGAGTTCAAGGTACCCAATTCGCCCTATAGTGAGTCGTATTACAATTC
ACTGGCCGTCGTTTTACAACGTCGTGACTGGGAAAACCCTGGCGTTACCCAACTTAATCGCCTTGCAGCA
CATCCCCCTTTCGCCAGCTGGCGTAATAGCGAAGAGGCCCGCACCGATCGCCCTTCCCAACAGTTGCGCA
GCCTGAATGGCGAATGGCAAATTGTAAGCGTTAATATTTTGTTAAAATTCGCGTTAAATTTTTGTTAAAT
CAGCTCATTTTTTAACCAATAGGCCGAAATCGGCAAAATCCCTTATAAATCAAAAGAATAGACCGAGATA
GGGT
[37 nt withheld, positions 8965-9001]
AAAGAACGTGGACTCCAACGTCAAAGG
[49 nt withheld, positions 9029-9077]
T
[91 nt withheld, positions 9079-9169]
G
[124 nt withheld, positions 9171-9294]
CAG
Features (pLannotate 1.2.2; 28 found; start..end, strand, type, name):
     24..128     +  promoter       AmpR promoter: bla
    129..989     +  CDS            AmpR: β-lactamase; bla; confers resistance to ampicillin, carbenicillin, and related antibiotics
   1160..1748    +  rep_origin     ori: high-copy-number ColE1/pMB1/pBR322/pUC origin of replication
   1931..2023    +  CDS            lacI (fragment): lac repressor; lacI; The lac repressor binds to the lac operator to inhibit transcription in E. coli. This inhibition can be relieved by adding lactose or isopropyl-β-D-thiogalactopyranoside (IPTG).
   2036..2057    +  protein_bind   CAP binding site: CAP binding activates transcription in the presence of cAMP. E. coli catabolite activator protein
   2072..2102    +  promoter       lac promoter: promoter for the E. coli lac operon
   2110..2126    +  protein_bind   lac operator: The lac repressor binds to the lac operator to inhibit transcription in E. coli. This inhibition can be relieved by adding lactose or isopropyl-β-D-thiogalactopyranoside (IPTG). lac repressor encoded by lacI
   2406..2785    +  enhancer       CMV enhancer: human cytomegalovirus immediate early enhancer
   2787..3064    +  promoter       chicken β-actin promoter: No description available
   3065..4081    +  intron         chimeric intron: chimera between introns from chicken β-actin and rabbit β-globin
   4141..4174    +  protein_bind   loxP: Cre-mediated recombination occurs in the 8-bp core sequence (GCATACAT). Cre recombinase
   4177..4202    +  misc_feature   MCS (fragment): pBluescript multiple cloning site
   4202..4284    +  CDS            large T antigen (fragment): large T antigen from SV40 (simian virus 40)
   4307..4428    +  polyA_signal   SV40 poly(A) signal: SV40 polyadenylation signal
   4435..4517    +  CDS            large T antigen (fragment): large T antigen from SV40 (simian virus 40)
   4540..4661    +  polyA_signal   SV40 poly(A) signal: SV40 polyadenylation signal
   4668..4750    +  CDS            large T antigen (fragment): large T antigen from SV40 (simian virus 40)
   4773..4894    +  polyA_signal   SV40 poly(A) signal: SV40 polyadenylation signal
   4917..4950    +  protein_bind   loxP: Cre-mediated recombination occurs in the 8-bp core sequence (GCATACAT). Cre recombinase
   4972..5349    +  CDS            H2BC3: H2B1B_HUMAN - Also known as H2BFF, HIST1H2BB Experimental evidence at protein level: Swiss-Prot protein existence level 1. Core component of nucleosome. Nucleosomes wrap and compact DNA into chromatin, limiting DNA accessibility to the cellular machineries which require DNA as a template. Histones thereby play a central role in transcription regulation, DNA repair, DNA replication and chromosomal stability. DNA accessibility is regulated via a complex set of post-translational modifications of histones, also called histone code, and nucleosome remodeling. From Homo sapiens (Human).
   5368..6081    +  CDS            Superfolder GFP: Superfolder GFP is a basic (constitutively fluorescent) green fluorescent protein published in 2005, derived from Aequorea victoria. It is reported to be a very rapidly-maturing weak dimer.
   6166..7593    +  CDS            tdTomato: tdTomato is a basic (constitutively fluorescent) orange fluorescent protein published in 2004, derived from Discosoma sp.. It is reported to be a somewhat slowly-maturing tandem dimer with low acid sensitivity.
   7604..8189    +  misc_feature   WPRE: woodchuck hepatitis virus posttranscriptional regulatory element
   8234..8458    +  polyA_signal   bGH poly(A) signal: bovine growth hormone polyadenylation signal
   8462..8483    +  promoter       SV40 promoter (fragment): SV40 enhancer and early promoter
   8656..8674    -  promoter       T7 promoter: promoter for bacteriophage T7 RNA polymerase
   8677..8834    +  CDS            lacZα (fragment): LacZα fragment of β-galactosidase; lacZ fragment
   8866..9294    -  rep_origin     f1 ori (sequence partly withheld): f1 bacteriophage origin of replication; arrow indicates direction of (+) strand synthesis
