[The description below was written by a language model from this plasmid's Addgene catalogue record and pLannotate feature annotations shown in this document.]
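Description:
CAG-loxP-3xpA-H2BsfGFP-tdTomato - T2A SGS XE is a mammalian expression plasmid of about 9.3 kb built on a custom backbone that carries pBluescript-type remnants (lac promoter/operator, lacZα fragment, T7 promoter and an f1 origin). It replicates in E. coli from a high-copy ColE1/pUC origin and is selected with ampicillin through the bla gene. No mammalian selection marker is annotated.

The payload is a Cre-dependent, two-colour reporter cassette. Transcription is driven by the CAG promoter, annotated here as the CMV enhancer, chicken β-actin promoter and chimeric β-actin/β-globin intron, which gives strong, broadly active expression. Immediately downstream sits a "lox-stop-lox" element: two loxP sites in the same orientation flanking three tandem SV40 polyadenylation signals, which terminate transcripts before they reach the coding region. Cre recombinase excises this stop cassette, leaving a single loxP site and allowing expression of the downstream open reading frame. That frame encodes human histone H2B fused to superfolder GFP, followed by tdTomato. According to the catalogue entry, the two are joined by a T2A self-cleaving peptide with an SGS linker; the T2A itself is not annotated in the feature table but would fall in the gap between the sfGFP and tdTomato features. Ribosomal skipping at T2A should yield chromatin-bound, nuclear green fluorescence and a separate, untargeted red fluorescent protein from one transcript. A WPRE and bGH polyadenylation signal follow to enhance transcript stability and processing.

The stated purpose is only that H2B-sfGFP and tdTomato are linked by T2A with this linker. The design is consistent with reporting Cre activity and assessing 2A-mediated co-expression, though the record does not detail specific applications.
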