Addgene plasmid #113841: CAG-loxP-3xpA-H2BsfGFP-tdTomato - T2A SGS XE
Purpose: Histone H2B-superfolder GFP and tdTomato linked by T2A (SGS linker)
Depositing lab: Mario Capecchi. Depositing organization: University of Utah.
Backbone
  Vector backbone: Custom
  Vector type: Mammalian Expression
Growth in bacteria
  Bacterial resistance: Ampicillin, 100 μg/mL
  Growth temperature: 30°C
  Growth strain: DH10B
  Copy number: High Copy
Gene/Insert
  Gene/Insert name: H2B-sfGFP-T2A-tdTomato
Terms and licenses: Academic/Nonprofit Terms; Industry Terms: Not Available to Industry
How to cite: CAG-loxP-3xpA-H2BsfGFP-tdTomato - T2A SGS XE was a gift from Mario Capecchi (Addgene plasmid # 113841 ; http://n2t.net/addgene:113841 ; RRID:Addgene_113841)
